>Addgene plasmid #73269 | mHDAC7-Unspliced (23-938) pEF6-Flag (MJS_018) | depositor full sequence | sequence record 134945 | mHDAC7-Unspliced (23-938) pEF6-Flag (MJS_018) sequence 8535 bps
ACCATGGACCTGCGGGTGGGCCAGCGGCCCACGGTGGAGCCCCCACCAGAGCCTGCGCTGCTGACCCTGC
AACACCCCCAACGCCTGCACCGCCATCTCTTCCTGGCAGGCTTACACCAGCAACAGCGCTCAGCCGAGCC
CATGAGGCTCTCCATGGACCCACCAATGCCGGAGCTGCAGGGGGGACAGCAGGAGCAAGAACTTCGGCAA
CTTCTCAATAAAGACAAGAGCAAGCGAAGTGCCGTAGCCAGCAGTGTGGTCAAGCAGAAGCTGGCTGAAG
TGATCCTGAAGAAACAGCAGGCAGCCCTTGAGAGAACAGTCCATCCCAGCAGCCCCAGTATTCCCTACAG
AACTCTTGAGCCCTTGGACACAGAGGGTGCTGCCCGCTCCGTGCTTAGCAGCTTCCTGCCTCCTGTTCCC
AGCCTGCCCACTGAACCCCCGGAACACTTTCCCTTGCGTAAAACAGTGTCTGAACCCAACCTGAAGTTGC
GCTACAAACCCAAGAAATCCCTGGAGAGACGCAAGAATCCCCTGCTCAGGAAGGAGAGTGCCCCGCCCAG
CCTTCGGAGGAGGCCTGCCGAGACCCTTGGAGATTCCTCCCCCAGTAGTAGCAGCACACCCGCGTCAGGG
TGCAGCTCCCCTAATGACAGCGAGCATGGCCCTAACCCTGCCCTAGGCTCAGAGGCTGATGGTGACCGCA
GGACCCATTCAACTTTAGGCCCTCGGGGTCCTGTACTGGGGAACCCCCATGCTCCCCTCTTCCTGCACCA
CGGTCTGGAGCCAGAGGCTGGGGGCACCTTACCCTCTCGCCTGCAACCCATTCTCCTGCTGGACCCCTCA
GTCTCTCATGCCCCACTGTGGACTGTGCCTGGCCTTGGGCCCTTGCCCTTCCACTTTGCCCAGCCCTTAC
TGACCACCGAGCGGCTCTCTGGGTCAGGCCTCCATCGACCACTTAACCGGACCCGCTCAGAGCCCCTGCC
CCCCAGCGCCACAGCCTCCCCTCTGCTGGCCCCCCTGCAGCCCCGCCAGGATCGGCTCAAACCTCACGTC
CAGCTGATCAAGCCAGCCATCTCCCCTCCCCAGAGGCCTGCCAAGCCCAGTGAGAAGCCCCGACTGCGAC
AGATACCCTCGGCTGAGGACCTAGAGACAGATGGTGGGGGAGTGGGACCTATGGCGAATGATGGCCTGGA
ACATAGGGAGTCAGGCCGTGGGCCTCCTGAGGGCAGAGGCTCCATTTCTCTGCAGCAGCACCAACAGGTG
CCACCCTGGGAGCAGCAGCATCTAGCCGGGCGGCTCTCTCAGGGAAGCCCCGGGGACTCCGTGCTGATAC
CTCTGGCCCAGGTTGGACACCGGCCCCTGTCCAGAACCCAGTCTTCCCCAGCAGCACCTGTCTCCATGCT
GAGCCCAGAGCCCACCTGTCAGACCCAAGTCCTCAACAGCTCAGAGACACCTGCTACAGGGCTGGTCTAT
GACTCGGTGATGCTGAAACACCAATGTTCCTGTGGAGACAACAGCAAGCATCCCGAGCATGCAGGCCGCA
TCCAGAGCATCTGGTCCCGGCTGCAGGAACGGGGTCTCCGCAGCCAGTGTGAGTGTCTCCGAGGCCGAAA
GGCTTCCCTAGAGGAGCTGCAGTCAGTCCACTCTGAACGGCACGTGCTCCTCTACGGCACGAACCCACTC
AGCCGCCTCAAACTGGATAACGGGAAGCTTACAGGACTCCTGGCACAGCGGACGTTTGTGATGCTACCCT
GTGGCGGGGTTGGGGTCGATACTGACACCATCTGGAACGAGCTGCATTCCTCCAATGCAGCCCGCTGGGC
TGCGGGCAGCGTCACCGACCTTGCCTTCAAAGTAGCTTCCCGAGAGCTGAAGAACGGCTTTGCTGTGGTG
CGACCCCCGGGACACCATGCAGATCATTCTACAGCCATGGGCTTCTGCTTCTTCAACTCCGTGGCCATCG
CCTGCCGACAGCTACAGCAACACGGCAAAGCCAGCAAGATCCTCATTGTTGACTGGGATGTTCACCATGG
CAACGGCACACAGCAGACTTTCTACCAGGACCCCAGTGTGCTCTACATTTCCCTTCATCGTCATGACGAC
GGCAACTTCTTCCCAGGCAGTGGGGCCGTGGATGAGGTGGGAACTGGCAGTGGCGAGGGCTTCAATGTCA
ACGTGGCTTGGGCTGGGGGCTTGGATCCACCCATGGGGGATCCTGAGTACCTGGCTGCTTTCAGGATAGT
GGTGATGCCCATTGCCCGAGAGTTTGCTCCAGACCTGGTCCTGGTGTCTGCTGGGTTTGATGCTGCGGAG
GGTCACCCAGCCCCACTGGGTGGCTACCATGTTTCTGCCAAATGTTTTGGGTACATGACGCAGCAGTTGA
TGAACTTGGCAGGAGGCGCCGTGGTGTTGGCCTTAGAGGGTGGACATGACCTCACGGCCATCTGTGATGC
CTCGGAGGCCTGTGTAGCTGCTCTTCTGGGCAACAAGGTGGACCCCCTTTCAGAAGAAAGCTGGAAACAG
AAACCCAACCTCAGTGCCATCCGCTCGCTGGAAGCTGTGGTCAGGGTGCACAGGAAATACTGGGGCTGCA
TGCAGCGCTTGGCCTCCTGTCCAGACTCCTGGCTACCCAGAGTGCCGGGAGCTGATGCAGAAGTGGAAGC
CGTGACCGCGCTGGCATCCCTTTCTGTGGGCATCCTGGCTGAAGACAGGCCCTCGGAGCGGCTGGTGGAA
GAGGAAGAACCCATGAACCTCAAGGGCAATTCTGCAGATATCCAGCACAGTGGCGGCCGCTCGAGTCTAG
AGGGCGACTACAAAGACGATGACGACAAGTGAGTTTAAACCCGCTGATCAGCCTCGACTGTGCCTTCTAG
TTGCCAGCCATCTGTTGTTTGCCCCTCCCCCGTGCCTTCCTTGACCCTGGAAGGTGCCACTCCCACTGTC
CTTTCCTAATAAAATGAGGAAATTGCATCGCATTGTCTGAGTAGGTGTCATTCTATTCTGGGGGGTGGGG
TGGGGCAGGACAGCAAGGGGGAGGATTGGGAAGACAATAGCAGGCATGCTGGGGATGCGGTGGGCTCTAT
GGCTTCTGAGGCGGAAAGAACCAGCTGGGGCTCTAGGGGGTATCCCC
[124 nt withheld, positions 3128-3251]
C
[32 nt withheld, positions 3253-3284]
CA
[57 nt withheld, positions 3287-3343]
A
[49 nt withheld, positions 3345-3393]
CCTTTGACGTTGGAGTCCACGTTCTTT
[37 nt withheld, positions 3421-3457]
ACCCTATCTCGGTCTATTCTTTTGATTTATAAGGGATTTTGGGGATTTCGGCCTATTGGTTAAAAAATGA
GCTGATTTAACAAAAATTTAACGCGAATTAATTCTGTGGAATGTGTGTCAGTTAGGGTGTGGAAAGTCCC
CAGGCTCCCCAGGCAGGCAGAAGTATGCAAAGCATGCATCTCAATTAGTCAGCAACCAGGTGTGGAAAGT
CCCCAGGCTCCCCAGCAGGCAGAAGTATGCAAAGCATGCATCTCAATTAGTCAGCAACCATAGTCCCGCC
CCTAACTCCGCCCATCCCGCCCCTAACTCCGCCCAGTTCCGCCCATTCTCCGCCCCATGGCTGACTAATT
TTTTTTATTTATGCAGAGGCCGAGGCCGCCTCTGCCTCTGAGCTATTCCAGAAGTAGTGAGGAGGCTTTT
TTGGAGGCCTAGGCTTTTGCAAAAAGCTCCCGGGAGCTTGTATATCCATTTTCGGATCTGATCAGCACGT
GTTGACAATTAATCATCGGCATAGTATATCGGCATAGTATAATACGACAAGGTGAGGAACTAAACCATGG
CCAAGCCTTTGTCTCAAGAAGAATCCACCCTCATTGAAAGAGCAACGGCTACAATCAACAGCATCCCCAT
CTCTGAAGACTACAGCGTCGCCAGCGCAGCTCTCTCTAGCGACGGCCGCATCTTCACTGGTGTCAATGTA
TATCATTTTACTGGGGGACCTTGTGCAGAACTCGTGGTGCTGGGCACTGCTGCTGCTGCGGCAGCTGGCA
ACCTGACTTGTATCGTCGCGATCGGAAATGAGAACAGGGGCATCTTGAGCCCCTGCGGACGGTGTCGACA
GGTGCTTCTCGATCTGCATCCTGGGATCAAAGCGATAGTGAAGGACAGTGATGGACAGCCGACGGCAGTT
GGGATTCGTGAATTGCTGCCCTCTGGTTATGTGTGGGAGGGCTAAGCACTTCGTGGCCGAGGAGCAGGAC
TGACACGTGCTACGAGATTTCGATTCCACCGCCGCCTTCTATGAAAGGTTGGGCTTCGGAATCGTTTTCC
GGGACGCCGGCTGGATGATCCTCCAGCGCGGGGATCTCATGCTGGAGTTCTTCGCCCACCCCAACTTGTT
TATTGCAGCTTATAATGGTTACAAATAAAGCAATAGCATCACAAATTTCACAAATAAAGCATTTTTTTCA
CTGCATTCTAGTTGTGGTTTGTCCAAACTCATCAATGTATCTTATCATGTCTGTATACCGTCGACCTCTA
GCTAGAGCTTGGCGTAATCATGGTCATAGCTGTTTCCTGTGTGAAATTGTTATCCGCTCACAATTCCACA
CAACATACGAGCCGGAAGCATAAAGTGTAAAGCCTGGGGTGCCTAATGAGTGAGCTAACTCACATTAATT
GCGTTGCGCTCACTGCCCGCTTTCCAGTCGGGAAACCTGTCGTGCCAGCTGCATTAATGAATCGGCCAAC
GCGCGGGGAGAGGCGGTTTGCGTATTGGGCGCTCTTCCGCTTCCTCGCTCACTGACTCGCTGCGCTCGGT
CGTTCGGCTGCGGCGAGCGGTATCAGCTCACTCAAAGGCGGTAATACGGTTATCCACAGAATCAGGGGAT
AACGCAGGAAAGAACATGTGAGCAAAAGGCCAGCAAAAGGCCAGGAACCGTAAAAAGGCCGCGTTGCTGG
CGTTTTTCCATAGGCTCCGCCCCCCTGACGAGCATCACAAAAATCGACGCTCAAGTCAGAGGTGGCGAAA
CCCGACAGGACTATAAAGATACCAGGCGTTTCCCCCTGGAAGCTCCCTCGTGCGCTCTCCTGTTCCGACC
CTGCCGCTTACCGGATACCTGTCCGCCTTTCTCCCTTCGGGAAGCGTGGCGCTTTCTCAATGCTCACGCT
GTAGGTATCTCAGTTCGGTGTAGGTCGTTCGCTCCAAGCTGGGCTGTGTGCACGAACCCCCCGTTCAGCC
CGACCGCTGCGCCTTATCCGGTAACTATCGTCTTGAGTCCAACCCGGTAAGACACGACTTATCGCCACTG
GCAGCAGCCACTGGTAACAGGATTAGCAGAGCGAGGTATGTAGGCGGTGCTACAGAGTTCTTGAAGTGGT
GGCCTAACTACGGCTACACTAGAAGGACAGTATTTGGTATCTGCGCTCTGCTGAAGCCAGTTACCTTCGG
AAAAAGAGTTGGTAGCTCTTGATCCGGCAAACAAACCACCGCTGGTAGCGGTGGTTTTTTTGTTTGCAAG
CAGCAGATTACGCGCAGAAAAAAAGGATCTCAAGAAGATCCTTTGATCTTTTCTACGGGGTCTGACGCTC
AGTGGAACGAAAACTCACGTTAAGGGATTTTGGTCATGAGATTATCAAAAAGGATCTTCACCTAGATCCT
TTTAAATTAAAAATGAAGTTTTAAATCAATCTAAAGTATATATGAGTAAACTTGGTCTGACAGTTACCAA
TGCTTAATCAGTGAGGCACCTATCTCAGCGATCTGTCTATTTCGTTCATCCATAGTTGCCTGACTCCCCG
TCGTGTAGATAACTACGATACGGGAGGGCTTACCATCTGGCCCCAGTGCTGCAATGATACCGCGAGACCC
ACGCTCACCGGCTCCAGATTTATCAGCAATAAACCAGCCAGCCGGAAGGGCCGAGCGCAGAAGTGGTCCT
GCAACTTTATCCGCCTCCATCCAGTCTATTAATTGTTGCCGGGAAGCTAGAGTAAGTAGTTCGCCAGTTA
ATAGTTTGCGCAACGTTGTTGCCATTGCTACAGGCATCGTGGTGTCACGCTCGTCGTTTGGTATGGCTTC
ATTCAGCTCCGGTTCCCAACGATCAAGGCGAGTTACATGATCCCCCATGTTGTGCAAAAAAGCGGTTAGC
TCCTTCGGTCCTCCGATCGTTGTCAGAAGTAAGTTGGCCGCAGTGTTATCACTCATGGTTATGGCAGCAC
TGCATAATTCTCTTACTGTCATGCCATCCGTAAGATGCTTTTCTGTGACTGGTGAGTACTCAACCAAGTC
ATTCTGAGAATAGTGTATGCGGCGACCGAGTTGCTCTTGCCCGGCGTCAATACGGGATAATACCGCGCCA
CATAGCAGAACTTTAAAAGTGCTCATCATTGGAAAACGTTCTTCGGGGCGAAAACTCTCAAGGATCTTAC
CGCTGTTGAGATCCAGTTCGATGTAACCCACTCGTGCACCCAACTGATCTTCAGCATCTTTTACTTTCAC
CAGCGTTTCTGGGTGAGCAAAAACAGGAAGGCAAAATGCCGCAAAAAAGGGAATAAGGGCGACACGGAAA
TGTTGAATACTCATACTCTTCCTTTTTCAATATTATTGAAGCATTTATCAGGGTTATTGTCTCATGAGCG
GATACATATTTGAATGTATTTAGAAAAATAAACAAATAGGGGTTCCGCGCACATTTCCCCGAAAAGTGCC
ACCTGACGTCGACGGATCGGGAGATCTCCCGATCCCCTATGGTCGACTCTCAGTACAATCTGCTCTGATG
CCGCATAGTTAAGCCAGTATCTGCTCCCTGCTTGTGTGTTGGAGGTCGCTGAGTAGTGCGCGAGCAAAAT
TTAAGCTACAACAAGGCAAGGCTTGACCGACAATTGCATGAAGAATCTGCTTAGGGTTAGGCGTTTTGCG
CTGCTTCGCGATGTACGGGCCAGATATACGCGTTGACATTGATTATTGACTAGGCTTTTGCAAAAAGCTT
TGCAAAGATGGATAAAGTTTTAAACAGAGAGGAATCTTTGCAGCTAATGGACCTTCTAGGTCTTGAAAGG
AGTGCCTCGTGAGGCTCCGGTGCCCGTCAGTGGGCAGAGCGCACATCGCCCACAGTCCCCGAGAAGTTGG
GGGGAGGGGTCGGCAATTGAACCGGTGCCTAGAGAAGGTGGCGCGGGGTAAACTGGGAAAGTGATGTCGT
GTACTGGCTCCGCCTTTTTCCCGAGGGTGGGGGAGAACCGTATATAAGTGCAGTAGTCGCCGTGAACGTT
CTTTTTCGCAACGGGTTTGCCGCCAGAACACAGGTAAGTGCCGTGTGTGGTTCCCGCGGGCCTGGCCTCT
TTACGGGTTATGGCCCTTGCGTGCCTTGAATTACTTCCACCTGGCTGCAGTACGTGATTCTTGATCCCGA
GCTTCGGGTTGGAAGTGGGTGGGAGAGTTCGAGGCCTTGCGCTTAAGGAGCCCCTTCGCCTCGTGCTTGA
GTTGAGGCCTGGCCTGGGCGCTGGGGCCGCCGCGTGCGAATCTGGTGGCACCTTCGCGCCTGTCTCGCTG
CTTTCGATAAGTCTCTAGCCATTTAAAATTTTTGATGACCTGCTGCGACGCTTTTTTTCTGGCAAGATAG
TCTTGTAAATGCGGGCCAAGATCTGCACACTGGTATTTCGGTTTTTGGGGCCGCGGGCGGCGACGGGGCC
CGTGCGTCCCAGCGCACATGTTCGGCGAGGCGGGGCCTGCGAGCGCGGCCACCGAGAATCGGACGGGGGT
AGTCTCAAGCTGGCCGGCCTGCTCTGGTGCCTGGCCTCGCGCCGCCGTGTATCGCCCCGCCCTGGGCGGC
AAGGCTGGCCCGGTCGGCACCAGTTGCGTGAGCGGAAAGATGGCCGCTTCCCGGCCCTGCTGCAGGGAGC
TCAAAATGGAGGACGCGGCGCTCGGGAGAGCGGGCGGGTGAGTCACCCACACAAAGGAAAAGGGCCTTTC
CGTCCTCAGCCGTCGCTTCATGTGACTCCACGGAGTACCGGGCGCCGTCCAGGCACCTCGATTAGTTCTC
GAGCTTTTGGAGTACGTCGTCTTTAGGTTGGGGGGAGGGGTTTTATGCGATGGAGTTTCCCCACACTGAG
TGGGTGGAGACTGAAGTTAGGCCAGCTTGGCACTTGATGTAATTCTCCTTGGAATTTGCCCTTTTTGAGT
TTGGATCTTGGTTCATTCTCAAGCCTCAGACAGTGGTTCAAAGTTTTTTTCTTCCATTTCAGGTGTCGTG
AGGAATTAGCTTGGTACTAATACGACTCACTATAGGGAGACCCAAGCTGGCTAGGTAAGCTTGGTACCGA
GCTCGGATCCACTAGTCCAGTGTGGTGGAATTGCCCTT
Features (pLannotate 1.2.2; 22 found; start..end, strand, type, name):
      4..2751    +  CDS            Hdac7: HDAC7_MOUSE - Also known as Hdac7a. Experimental evidence at protein level: Swiss-Prot protein existence level 1. Responsible for the deacetylation of lysine residues on the N-terminal part of the core histones (H2A, H2B, H3 and H4). Histone deacetylation gives a tag for epigenetic repression and plays an important role in transcriptional regulation, cell cycle progression and developmental events. Histone deacetylases act via the formation of large multiprotein complexes. Involved in muscle maturation by repressing transcription of myocyte enhancer factors such as MEF2A, MEF2B and MEF2C. Duri
   2858..3082    +  polyA_signal   bGH poly(A) signal: bovine growth hormone polyadenylation signal
   3086..3107    +  promoter       SV40 promoter (fragment): SV40 enhancer and early promoter
   3128..3556    +  rep_origin     f1 ori (sequence partly withheld): f1 bacteriophage origin of replication; arrow indicates direction of (+) strand synthesis
   3570..3900    +  promoter       SV40 promoter: SV40 enhancer and early promoter
   3948..3995    +  promoter       EM7 promoter: synthetic bacterial promoter&nbsp
   4014..4412    +  CDS            BSD: blasticidin S deaminase; Aspergillus terreus BSD; confers resistance to blasticidin
   4413..4440    +  CDS            BleoR (fragment): antibiotic-binding protein; Sh ble from Streptoalloteichus hindustanus; confers resistance to bleomycin, phleomycin, and Zeocin™
   4450..4575    +  CDS            ble (fragment): BLE_KLEPN - Experimental evidence at protein level: Swiss-Prot protein existence level 1. Binding protein with a strong affinity to the bleomycin family of antibiotics. Binds to CL990; an antimitotic-antibiotic compound. From Klebsiella pneumoniae.
   4570..4691    +  polyA_signal   SV40 poly(A) signal: SV40 polyadenylation signal
   4764..4780    -  protein_bind   lac operator: The lac repressor binds to the lac operator to inhibit transcription in E. coli. This inhibition can be relieved by adding lactose or isopropyl-β-D-thiogalactopyranoside (IPTG). lac repressor encoded by lacI
   4788..4818    -  promoter       lac promoter: promoter for the E. coli lac operon
   4833..4854    -  protein_bind   CAP binding site: CAP binding activates transcription in the presence of cAMP. E. coli catabolite activator protein
   4867..4959    -  CDS            lacI (fragment): lac repressor; lacI; The lac repressor binds to the lac operator to inhibit transcription in E. coli. This inhibition can be relieved by adding lactose or isopropyl-β-D-thiogalactopyranoside (IPTG).
   5142..5730    -  rep_origin     ori: high-copy-number ColE1/pMB1/pBR322/pUC origin of replication
   5901..6761    -  CDS            AmpR: β-lactamase; bla; confers resistance to ampicillin, carbenicillin, and related antibiotics
   6762..6866    -  promoter       AmpR promoter: bla
   6933..6977    -  misc_feature   bom (fragment): basis of mobility region from pBR322
   7132..7150    +  enhancer       CMV enhancer (fragment): human cytomegalovirus immediate early enhancer
   7175..7244    +  CDS            small t antigen (fragment): SV40 (simian virus 40) small t antigen
   7250..8428    +  promoter       EF-1α promoter: strong constitutive promoter for human elongation factor EF-1α
   8445..8463    +  promoter       T7 promoter: promoter for bacteriophage T7 RNA polymerase
