[The description below was written by a language model from this plasmid's Addgene catalogue record and pLannotate feature annotations shown in this document.]
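Description:
mHDAC7-Unspliced (23-938) pEF6-Flag (MJS_018) is a mammalian expression plasmid built on the Invitrogen pEF6/V5-His backbone, carrying a mouse Hdac7 coding sequence inserted by TOPO cloning. The name indicates that the insert corresponds to residues 23–938 of the "unspliced" HDAC7 isoform, and the catalogue lists a Flag tag at the C terminus supplied by the backbone, making this the Flag-tagged counterpart of a V5-tagged sister construct. The Flag tag itself is not called out in the feature table, which annotates only the roughly 2.75 kb Hdac7 open reading frame. On the circular 8,535 bp map, the human EF-1α promoter lies immediately upstream of this reading frame and drives strong constitutive expression, with a T7 promoter between them that also serves as a sequencing primer site. The bovine growth hormone polyadenylation signal terminates the transcript.

A second cassette provides selection in mammalian cells: the SV40 early promoter, together with the bacterial EM7 promoter, drives the blasticidin S deaminase gene, followed by an SV40 polyadenylation signal. In E. coli the plasmid is maintained through a high-copy ColE1/pUC-type origin and β-lactamase-mediated ampicillin resistance, and an f1 origin is also present. Several short annotated fragments (bleomycin resistance, lacI, CMV enhancer, small t antigen, bom) appear to be backbone remnants or partial matches rather than functional elements.

HDAC7 is a histone deacetylase involved in transcriptional regulation. The associated publication examines its role in promoting Toll-like receptor 4-dependent proinflammatory gene expression in macrophages, so this construct is suited to transient or stable overexpression of epitope-tagged HDAC7 for detection and interaction studies.
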