Addgene plasmid #73269: mHDAC7-Unspliced (23-938) pEF6-Flag (MJS_018)
Purpose: mHDAC7-U (23-938) pEF6-V5 (MJS_017) (Flag tag)
Depositing lab: Matthew Sweet. Depositing organization: University of Queensland, Institute for Molecular Bioscience. Publication: Histone deacetylase 7 promotes Toll-like receptor 4-dependent proinflammatory gene expression in macrophages. Shakespear MR, Hohenhaus DM, Kelly GM, Kamal NA, Gupta P, Labzin LI, Schroder K, Garceau V, Barbero S, Iyer A, Hume DA, Reid RC, Irvine KM, Fairlie DP, Sweet MJ. J Biol Chem. 2013 Aug 30;288(35):25362-74. doi: 10.1074/jbc.M113.496281. Epub 2013 Jul 12. PubMed 23853092.
Backbone
  Vector backbone: pEF6/V5-His
  Backbone manufacturer: Invitrogen
  Backbone size w/o insert (bp): 5840
  Total vector size (bp): 8535
  Vector type: Mammalian Expression
  Selectable markers: Blasticidin
Growth in bacteria
  Bacterial resistance: Ampicillin, 100 μg/mL
  Growth temperature: 37°C
  Growth strain: DH5alpha
  Copy number: Unknown
Gene/Insert
  Gene/Insert name: HDAC7
  Species: M. musculus (mouse)
  Insert size (bp): 2752
  GenBank ID: NM_001204278.1
  Entrez Gene: Hdac7 (a.k.a. 5830434K02Rik, HD7, HD7a, Hdac7a, mFLJ00062)
  Tag / fusion protein: Flag (C terminal on backbone)
  Cloning method: TOPO Cloning
  Sequencing primers: 5′ TAATACGACTCACTATAGGG; 3′ TAGAAGGCACAGTCGAGG
Terms and licenses: Academic/Nonprofit Terms; Industry Terms: Not Available to Industry
How to cite: mHDAC7-Unspliced (23-938) pEF6-Flag (MJS_018) was a gift from Matthew Sweet (Addgene plasmid # 73269 ; http://n2t.net/addgene:73269 ; RRID:Addgene_73269)
