>Addgene plasmid #73269 | mHDAC7-Unspliced (23-938) pEF6-Flag (MJS_018) | depositor partial sequence | sequence record 134944 | Insert
ACCATGGACCTGCGGGTGGGCCAGCGGCCCACGGTGGAGCCCCCACCAGAGCCTGCGCTGCTGACCCTGC
AACACCCCCAACGCCTGCACCGCCATCTCTTCCTGGCAGGCTTACACCAGCAACAGCGCTCAGCCGAGCC
CATGAGGCTCTCCATGGACCCACCAATGCCGGAGCTGCAGGGGGGACAGCAGGAGCAAGAACTTCGGCAA
CTTCTCAATAAAGACAAGAGCAAGCGAAGTGCCGTAGCCAGCAGTGTGGTCAAGCAGAAGCTGGCTGAAG
TGATCCTGAAGAAACAGCAGGCAGCCCTTGAGAGAACAGTCCATCCCAGCAGCCCCAGTATTCCCTACAG
AACTCTTGAGCCCTTGGACACAGAGGGTGCTGCCCGCTCCGTGCTTAGCAGCTTCCTGCCTCCTGTTCCC
AGCCTGCCCACTGAACCCCCGGAACACTTTCCCTTGCGTAAAACAGTGTCTGAACCCAACCTGAAGTTGC
GCTACAAACCCAAGAAATCCCTGGAGAGACGCAAGAATCCCCTGCTCAGGAAGGAGAGTGCCCCGCCCAG
CCTTCGGAGGAGGCCTGCCGAGACCCTTGGAGATTCCTCCCCCAGTAGTAGCAGCACACCCGCGTCAGGG
TGCAGCTCCCCTAATGACAGCGAGCATGGCCCTAACCCTGCCCTAGGCTCAGAGGCTGATGGTGACCGCA
GGACCCATTCAACTTTAGGCCCTCGGGGTCCTGTACTGGGGAACCCCCATGCTCCCCTCTTCCTGCACCA
CGGTCTGGAGCCAGAGGCTGGGGGCACCTTACCCTCTCGCCTGCAACCCATTCTCCTGCTGGACCCCTCA
GTCTCTCATGCCCCACTGTGGACTGTGCCTGGCCTTGGGCCCTTGCCCTTCCACTTTGCCCAGCCCTTAC
TGACCACCGAGCGGCTCTCTGGGTCAGGCCTCCATCGACCACTTAACCGGACCCGCTCAGAGCCCCTGCC
CCCCAGCGCCACAGCCTCCCCTCTGCTGGCCCCCCTGCAGCCCCGCCAGGATCGGCTCAAACCTCACGTC
CAGCTGATCAAGCCAGCCATCTCCCCTCCCCAGAGGCCTGCCAAGCCCAGTGAGAAGCCCCGACTGCGAC
AGATACCCTCGGCTGAGGACCTAGAGACAGATGGTGGGGGAGTGGGACCTATGGCGAATGATGGCCTGGA
ACATAGGGAGTCAGGCCGTGGGCCTCCTGAGGGCAGAGGCTCCATTTCTCTGCAGCAGCACCAACAGGTG
CCACCCTGGGAGCAGCAGCATCTAGCCGGGCGGCTCTCTCAGGGAAGCCCCGGGGACTCCGTGCTGATAC
CTCTGGCCCAGGTTGGACACCGGCCCCTGTCCAGAACCCAGTCTTCCCCAGCAGCACCTGTCTCCATGCT
GAGCCCAGAGCCCACCTGTCAGACCCAAGTCCTCAACAGCTCAGAGACACCTGCTACAGGGCTGGTCTAT
GACTCGGTGATGCTGAAACACCAATGTTCCTGTGGAGACAACAGCAAGCATCCCGAGCATGCAGGCCGCA
TCCAGAGCATCTGGTCCCGGCTGCAGGAACGGGGTCTCCGCAGCCAGTGTGAGTGTCTCCGAGGCCGAAA
GGCTTCCCTAGAGGAGCTGCAGTCAGTCCACTCTGAACGGCACGTGCTCCTCTACGGCACGAACCCACTC
AGCCGCCTCAAACTGGATAACGGGAAGCTTACAGGACTCCTGGCACAGCGGACGTTTGTGATGCTACCCT
GTGGCGGGGTTGGGGTCGATACTGACACCATCTGGAACGAGCTGCATTCCTCCAATGCAGCCCGCTGGGC
TGCGGGCAGCGTCACCGACCTTGCCTTCAAAGTAGCTTCCCGAGAGCTGAAGAACGGCTTTGCTGTGGTG
CGACCCCCGGGACACCATGCAGATCATTCTACAGCCATGGGCTTCTGCTTCTTCAACTCCGTGGCCATCG
CCTGCCGACAGCTACAGCAACACGGCAAAGCCAGCAAGATCCTCATTGTTGACTGGGATGTTCACCATGG
CAACGGCACACAGCAGACTTTCTACCAGGACCCCAGTGTGCTCTACATTTCCCTTCATCGTCATGACGAC
GGCAACTTCTTCCCAGGCAGTGGGGCCGTGGATGAGGTGGGAACTGGCAGTGGCGAGGGCTTCAATGTCA
ACGTGGCTTGGGCTGGGGGCTTGGATCCACCCATGGGGGATCCTGAGTACCTGGCTGCTTTCAGGATAGT
GGTGATGCCCATTGCCCGAGAGTTTGCTCCAGACCTGGTCCTGGTGTCTGCTGGGTTTGATGCTGCGGAG
GGTCACCCAGCCCCACTGGGTGGCTACCATGTTTCTGCCAAATGTTTTGGGTACATGACGCAGCAGTTGA
TGAACTTGGCAGGAGGCGCCGTGGTGTTGGCCTTAGAGGGTGGACATGACCTCACGGCCATCTGTGATGC
CTCGGAGGCCTGTGTAGCTGCTCTTCTGGGCAACAAGGTGGACCCCCTTTCAGAAGAAAGCTGGAAACAG
AAACCCAACCTCAGTGCCATCCGCTCGCTGGAAGCTGTGGTCAGGGTGCACAGGAAATACTGGGGCTGCA
TGCAGCGCTTGGCCTCCTGTCCAGACTCCTGGCTACCCAGAGTGCCGGGAGCTGATGCAGAAGTGGAAGC
CGTGACCGCGCTGGCATCCCTTTCTGTGGGCATCCTGGCTGAAGACAGGCCCTCGGAGCGGCTGGTGGAA
GAGGAAGAACCCATGAACCTCA
