>Addgene plasmid #73269 | mHDAC7-Unspliced (23-938) pEF6-Flag (MJS_018) | addgene partial sequence | sequence record 137148 | EF1a-F 5'-TCAAGCCTCAGACAGTGGTTC-3'
GCTTGGTACTAATACGACTCACTATAGGGAGACCCAAGCTGGCTAGGTAAGCTTGGTACCGAGCTCGGAT
CCACTAGTCCAGTGTGGTGGAATTGCCCTTACCATGGACCTGCGGGTGGGCCAGCGGCCCACGGTGGAGC
CCCCACCAGAGCCTGCGCTGCTGACCCTGCAACACCCCCAACGCCTGCACCGCCATCTCTTCCTGGCAGG
CTTACACCAGCAACAGCGCTCAGCCGAGCCCATGAGGCTCTCCATGGACCCACCAATGCCGGAGCTGCAG
GGGGGACAGCAGGAGCAAGAACTTCGGCAACTTCTCAATAAAGACAAGAGCAAGCGAAGTGCCGTAGCCA
GCAGTGTGGTCAAGCAGAAGCTGGCTGAAGTGATCCTGAAGAAACAGCAGGCAGCCCTTGAGAGAACAGT
CCATCCCAGCAGCCCCAGTATTCCCTACAGAACTCTTGAGCCCTTGGACACAGAGGGTGCTGCCCGCTCC
GTGCTTAGCAGCTTCCTGCCTCCTGTTCCCAGCCTGCCCACTGAACCCCCGGAACACTTTCCCTTGCGTA
AAACAGTGTCTGAACCCAACCTGAAGTTGCGCTACAAACCCAAGAAATCCCTGGAGAGACGCAAGAATCC
CCTGCTCAGGAAGGAGAGTGCCCCGCCCAGCCTTCGGAGGAGGCCTGCCGAGACCCTTGGAGATTCCTCC
CCCAGTAGTAGCAGCACACCCGCGTCAGGGTGCAGCTCC
