>Addgene plasmid #73269 | mHDAC7-Unspliced (23-938) pEF6-Flag (MJS_018) | addgene partial sequence | sequence record 137151 | BGH-rev 5'-TAGAAGGCACAGTCGAGG-3'
AGTCGCCCTCTAGACTCGAGCGGCCGCCACTGTGCTGGATATCTGCAGAATTGCCCTTGAGGTTCATGGG
TTCTTCCTCTTCCACCAGCCGCTCCGAGGGCCTGTCTTCAGCCAGGATGCCCACAGAAAGGGATGCCAGC
GCGGTCACGGCTTCCACTTCTGCATCAGCTCCCGGCACTCTGGGTAGCCAGGAGTCTGGACAGGAGGCCA
AGCGCTGCATGCAGCCCCAGTATTTCCTGTGCACCCTGACCACAGCTTCCAGCGAGCGGATGGCACTGAG
GTTGGGTTTCTGTTTCCAGCTTTCTTCTGAAAGGGGGTCCACCTTGTTGCCCAGAAGAGCAGCTACACAG
GCCTCCGAGGCATCACAGATGGCCGTGAGGTCATGTCCACCCTCTAAGGCCAACACCACGGCGCCTCCTG
CCAAGTTCATCAACTGCTGCGTCATGTACCCAAAACATTTGGCAGAAACATGGTAGCCACCCAGTGGGGC
TGGGTGACCCTCCGCAGCATCAAACCCAGCAGACACCAGGACCAGGTCTGGAGCAAACTCTCGGGCAATG
GGCATCACCACTATCCTGAAAGCAGCCAGGTACTCAGGATCCCCCATGGGTGGATCCAAGCCCCCAGCCC
AAGCCACGTTGACATTGAAGCCCTCGCCACTGCCAGTTCCCACCTCATCCACGGCCCCACTGCCTGGGAA
GAAGTTGCCGTCGTCATGACGATGAAGG
